>Addgene plasmid #76903 | CDK16 gRNA (BRDN0001147125) | addgene full sequence | sequence record 186734 | Addgene Assembled Sequence
CCCGGGTGCAAAGATGGATAAAGTTTTAAACAGAGAGGAATCTTTGCAGCTAATGGACCTTCTAGGTCTT
GAAAGGAGTGGGAATTGGCTCCGGTGCCCGTCAGTGGGCAGAGCGCACATCGCCCACAGTCCCCGAGAAG
TTGGGGGGAGGGGTCGGCAATTGATCCGGTGCCTAGAGAAGGTGGCGCGGGGTAAACTGGGAAAGTGATG
TCGTGTACTGGCTCCGCCTTTTTCCCGAGGGTGGGGGAGAACCGTATATAAGTGCAGTAGTCGCCGTGAA
CGTTCTTTTTCGCAACGGGTTTGCCGCCAGAACACAGGTAAGTGCCGTGTGTGGTTCCCGCGGGCCTGGC
CTCTTTACGGGTTATGGCCCTTGCGTGCCTTGAATTACTTCCACCTGGCTGCAGTACGTGATTCTTGATC
CCGAGCTTCGGGTTGGAAGTGGGTGGGAGAGTTCGAGGCCTTGCGCTTAAGGAGCCCCTTCGCCTCGTGC
TTGAGTTGAGGCCTGGCCTGGGCGCTGGGGCCGCCGCGTGCGAATCTGGTGGCACCTTCGCGCCTGTCTC
GCTGCTTTCGATAAGTCTCTAGCCATTTAAAATTTTTGATGACCTGCTGCGACGCTTTTTTTCTGGCAAG
ATAGTCTTGTAAATGCGGGCCAAGATCTGCACACTGGTATTTCGGTTTTTGGGGCCGCGGGCGGCGACGG
GGCCCGTGCGTCCCAGCGCACATGTTCGGCGAGGCGGGGCCTGCGAGCGCGGCCACCGAGAATCGGACGG
GGGTAGTCTCAAGCTGGCCGGCCTGCTCTGGTGCCTGGCCTCGCGCCGCCGTGTATCGCCCCGCCCTGGG
CGGCAAGGCTGGCCCGGTCGGCACCAGTTGCGTGAGCGGAAAGATGGCCGCTTCCCGGCCCTGCTGCAGG
GAGCTCAAAATGGAGGACGCGGCGCTCGGGAGAGCGGGCGGGTGAGTCACCCACACAAAGGAAAAGGGCC
TTTCCGTCCTCAGCCGTCGCTTCATGTGACTCCACGGAGTACCGGGCGCCGTCCAGGCACCTCGATTAGT
TCTCGAGCTTTTGGAGTACGTCGTCTTTAGGTTGGGGGGAGGGGTTTTATGCGATGGAGTTTCCCCACAC
TGAGTGGGTGGAGACTGAAGTTAGGCCAGCTTGGCACTTGATGTAATTCTCCTTGGAATTTGCCCTTTTT
GAGTTTGGATCTTGGTTCATTCTCAAGCCTCAGACAGTGGTTCAAAGTTTTTTTCTTCCATTTCAGGTGT
CGTGACGTACGGCCACCATGACCGAGTACAAGCCCACGGTGCGCCTCGCCACCCGCGACGACGTCCCCAG
GGCCGTACGCACCCTCGCCGCCGCGTTCGCCGACTACCCCGCCACGCGCCACACCGTCGATCCGGACCGC
CACATCGAGCGGGTCACCGAGCTGCAAGAACTCTTCCTCACGCGCGTCGGGCTCGACATCGGCAAGGTGT
GGGTCGCGGACGACGGCGCCGCCGTGGCGGTCTGGACCACGCCGGAGAGCGTCGAAGCGGGGGCGGTGTT
CGCCGAGATCGGCCCGCGCATGGCCGAGTTGAGCGGTTCCCGGCTGGCCGCGCAGCAACAGATGGAAGGC
CTCCTGGCGCCGCACCGGCCCAAGGAGCCCGCGTGGTTCCTGGCCACCGTCGGAGTCTCGCCCGACCACC
AGGGCAAGGGTCTGGGCAGCGCCGTCGTGCTCCCCGGAGTGGAGGCGGCCGAGCGCGCCGGGGTGCCCGC
CTTCCTGGAGACCTCCGCGCCCCGCAACCTCCCCTTCTACGAGCGGCTCGGCTTCACCGTCACCGCCGAC
GTCGAGGTGCCCGAAGGACCGCGCACCTGGTGCATGACCCGCAAGCCCGGTGCCTGAACGCGTTAAGTCG
ACAATCAACCTCTGGATTACAAAATTTGTGAAAGATTGACTGGTATTCTTAACTATGTTGCTCCTTTTAC
GCTATGTGGATACGCTGCTTTAATGCCTTTGTATCATGCTATTGCTTCCCGTATGGCTTTCATTTTCTCC
TCCTTGTATAAATCCTGGTTGCTGTCTCTTTATGAGGAGTTGTGGCCCGTTGTCAGGCAACGTGGCGTGG
TGTGCACTGTGTTTGCTGACGCAACCCCCACTGGTTGGGGCATTGCCACCACCTGTCAGCTCCTTTCCGG
GACTTTCGCTTTCCCCCTCCCTATTGCCACGGCGGAACTCATCGCCGCCTGCCTTGCCCGCTGCTGGACA
GGGGCTCGGCTGTTGGGCACTGACAATTCCGTGGTGTTGTCGGGGAAATCATCGTCCTTTCCTTGGCTGC
TCGCCTGTGTTGCCACCTGGATTCTGCGCGGGACGTCCTTCTGCTACGTCCCTTCGGCCCTCAATCCAGC
GGACCTTCCTTCCCGCGGCCTGCTGCCGGCTCTGCGGCCTCTTCCGCGTCTTCGCCTTCGCCCTCAGACG
AGTCGGATCTCCCTTTGGGCCGCCTCCCCGCGTCGACTTTAAGACCAATGACTTACAAGGCAGCTGTAGA
TCTTAGCCACTTTTTAAAAGAAAAGGGGGGACTGGAAGGGCTAATTCACTCCCAACGAAGACAAGATCTG
CTTTTTGCTTGTACTGGGTCTCTCTGGTTAGACCAGATCTGAGCCTGGGAGCTCTCTGGCTAACTAGGGA
ACCCACTGCTTAAGCCTCAATAAAGCTTGCCTTGAGTGCTTCAAGTAGTGTGTGCCCGTCTGTTGTGTGA
CTCTGGTAACTAGAGATCCCTCAGACCCTTTTAGTCAGTGTGGAAAATCTCTAGCAGTACGTATAGTAGT
TCATGTCATCTTATTATTCAGTATTTATAACTTGCAAAGAAATGAATATCAGAGAGTGAGAGGAACTTGT
TTATTGCAGCTTATAATGGTTACAAATAAAGCAATAGCATCACAAATTTCACAAATAAAGCATTTTTTTC
ACTGCATTCTAGTTGTGGTTTGTCCAAACTCATCAATGTATCTTATCATGTCTGGCTCTAGCTATCCCGC
CCCTAACTCCGCCCATCCCGCCCCTAACTCCGCCCAGTTCCGCCCATTCTCCGCCCCATGGCTGACTAAT
TTTTTTTATTTATGCAGAGGCCGAGGCCGCCTCGGCCTCTGAGCTATTCCAGAAGTAGTGAGGAGGCTTT
TTTGGAGGCCTAGGGACGTACCCAATTCGCCCTATAGTGAGTCGTATTACGCGCGCTCACTGGCCGTCGT
TTTACAACGTCGTGACTGGGAAAACCCTGGCGTTACCCAACTTAATCGCCTTGCAGCACATCCCCCTTTC
GCCAGCTGGCGTAATAGCGAAGAGGCCCGCACCGATCGCCCTTCCCAACAGTTGCGCAGCCTGAATGGCG
AATGGG
[124 nt withheld, positions 3367-3490]
C
[91 nt withheld, positions 3492-3582]
A
[49 nt withheld, positions 3584-3632]
CCTTTGACGTTGGAGTCCACGTTCTTT
[37 nt withheld, positions 3660-3696]
ACCCTATCTCGGTCTATTCTTTTGATTTATAAGGGATTTTGCCGATTTCGGCCTATTGGTTAAAAAATGA
GCTGATTTAACAAAAATTTAACGCGAATTTTAACAAAATATTAACGCTTACAATTTAGGTGGCACTTTTC
GGGGAAATGTGCGCGGAACCCCTATTTGTTTATTTTTCTAAATACATTCAAATATGTATCCGCTCATGAG
ACAATAACCCTGATAAATGCTTCAATAATATTGAAAAAGGAAGAGTATGAGTATTCAACATTTCCGTGTC
GCCCTTATTCCCTTTTTTGCGGCATTTTGCCTTCCTGTTTTTGCTCACCCAGAAACGCTGGTGAAAGTAA
AAGATGCTGAAGATCAGTTGGGTGCACGAGTGGGTTACATCGAACTGGATCTCAACAGCGGTAAGATCCT
TGAGAGTTTTCGCCCCGAAGAACGTTTTCCAATGATGAGCACTTTTAAAGTTCTGCTATGTGGCGCGGTA
TTATCCCGTATTGACGCCGGGCAAGAGCAACTCGGTCGCCGCATACACTATTCTCAGAATGACTTGGTTG
AGTACTCACCAGTCACAGAAAAGCATCTTACGGATGGCATGACAGTAAGAGAATTATGCAGTGCTGCCAT
AACCATGAGTGATAACACTGCGGCCAACTTACTTCTGACAACGATCGGAGGACCGAAGGAGCTAACCGCT
TTTTTGCACAACATGGGGGATCATGTAACTCGCCTTGATCGTTGGGAACCGGAGCTGAATGAAGCCATAC
CAAACGACGAGCGTGACACCACGATGCCTGTAGCAATGGCAACAACGTTGCGCAAACTATTAACTGGCGA
ACTACTTACTCTAGCTTCCCGGCAACAATTAATAGACTGGATGGAGGCGGATAAAGTTGCAGGACCACTT
CTGCGCTCGGCCCTTCCGGCTGGCTGGTTTATTGCTGATAAATCTGGAGCCGGTGAGCGTGGGTCTCGCG
GTATCATTGCAGCACTGGGGCCAGATGGTAAGCCCTCCCGTATCGTAGTTATCTACACGACGGGGAGTCA
GGCAACTATGGATGAACGAAATAGACAGATCGCTGAGATAGGTGCCTCACTGATTAAGCATTGGTAACTG
TCAGACCAAGTTTACTCATATATACTTTAGATTGATTTAAAACTTCATTTTTAATTTAAAAGGATCTAGG
TGAAGATCCTTTTTGATAATCTCATGACCAAAATCCCTTAACGTGAGTTTTCGTTCCACTGAGCGTCAGA
CCCCGTAGAAAAGATCAAAGGATCTTCTTGAGATCCTTTTTTTCTGCGCGTAATCTGCTGCTTGCAAACA
AAAAAACCACCGCTACCAGCGGTGGTTTGTTTGCCGGATCAAGAGCTACCAACTCTTTTTCCGAAGGTAA
CTGGCTTCAGCAGAGCGCAGATACCAAATACTGTTCTTCTAGTGTAGCCGTAGTTAGGCCACCACTTCAA
GAACTCTGTAGCACCGCCTACATACCTCGCTCTGCTAATCCTGTTACCAGTGGCTGCTGCCAGTGGCGAT
AAGTCGTGTCTTACCGGGTTGGACTCAAGACGATAGTTACCGGATAAGGCGCAGCGGTCGGGCTGAACGG
GGGGTTCGTGCACACAGCCCAGCTTGGAGCGAACGACCTACACCGAACTGAGATACCTACAGCGTGAGCT
ATGAGAAAGCGCCACGCTTCCCGAAGGGAGAAAGGCGGACAGGTATCCGGTAAGCGGCAGGGTCGGAACA
GGAGAGCGCACGAGGGAGCTTCCAGGGGGAAACGCCTGGTATCTTTATAGTCCTGTCGGGTTTCGCCACC
TCTGACTTGAGCGTCGATTTTTGTGATGCTCGTCAGGGGGGCGGAGCCTATGGAAAAACGCCAGCAACGC
GGCCTTTTTACGGTTCCTGGCCTTTTGCTGGCCTTTTGCTCACATGTTCTTTCCTGCGTTATCCCCTGAT
TCTGTGGATAACCGTATTACCGCCTTTGAGTGAGCTGATACCGCTCGCCGCAGCCGAACGACCGAGCGCA
GCGAGTCAGTGAGCGAGGAAGCGGAAGAGCGCCCAATACGCAAACCGCCTCTCCCCGCGCGTTGGCCGAT
TCATTAATGCAGCTGGCACGACAGGTTTCCCGACTGGAAAGCGGGCAGTGAGCGCAACGCAATTAATGTG
AGTTAGCTCACTCATTAGGCACCCCAGGCTTTACACTTTATGCTTCCGGCTCGTATGTTGTGTGGAATTG
TGAGCGGATAACAATTTCACACAGGAAACAGCTATGACCATGATTACGCCAAGCGCGCAATTAACCCTCA
CTAAAGGGAACAAAAGCTGGAGCTGCAAGCTTAATGTAGTCTTATGCAATACTCTTGTAGTCTTGCAACA
TGGTAACGATGAGTTAGCAACATGCCTTACAAGGAGAGAAAAAGCACCGTGCATGCCGATTGGTGGAAGT
AAGGTGGTACGATCGTGCCTTATTAGGAAGGCAACAGACGGGTCTGACATGGATTGGACGAACCACTGAA
TTGCCGCATTGCAGAGATATTGTATTTAAGTGCCTAGCTCGATACATAAACGGGTCTCTCTGGTTAGACC
AGATCTGAGCCTGGGAGCTCTCTGGCTAACTAGGGAACCCACTGCTTAAGCCTCAATAAAGCTTGCCTTG
AGTGCTTCAAGTAGTGTGTGCCCGTCTGTTGTGTGACTCTGGTAACTAGAGATCCCTCAGACCCTTTTAG
TCAGTGTGGAAAATCTCTAGCAGTGGCGCCCGAACAGGGACTTGAAAGCGAAAGGGAAACCAGAGGAGCT
CTCTCGACGCAGGACTCGGCTTGCTGAAGCGCGCACGGCAAGAGGCGAGGGGCGGCGACTGGTGAGTACG
CCAAAAATTTTGACTAGCGGAGGCTAGAAGGAGAGAGATGGGTGCGAGAGCGTCAGTATTAAGCGGGGGA
GAATTAGATCGCGATGGGAAAAAATTCGGTTAAGGCCAGGGGGAAAGAAAAAATATAAATTAAAACATAT
AGTATGGGCAAGCAGGGAGCTAGAACGATTCGCAGTTAATCCTGGCCTGTTAGAAACATCAGAAGGCTGT
AGACAAATACTGGGACAGCTACAACCATCCCTTCAGACAGGATCAGAAGAACTTAGATCATTATATAATA
CAGTAGCAACCCTCTATTGTGTGCATCAAAGGATAGAGATAAAAGACACCAAGGAAGCTTTAGACAAGAT
AGAGGAAGAGCAAAACAAAAGTAAGACCACCGCACAGCAAGCGGCCGCTGATCTTCAGACCTGGAGGAGG
AGATATGAGGGACAATTGGAGAAGTGAATTATATAAATATAAAGTAGTAAAAATTGAACCATTAGGAGTA
GCACCCACCAAGGCAAAGAGAAGAGTGGTGCAGAGAGAAAAAAGAGCAGTGGGAATAGGAGCTTTGTTCC
TTGGGTTCTTGGGAGCAGCAGGAAGCACTATGGGCGCAGCGTCAATGACGCTGACGGTACAGGCCAGACA
ATTATTGTCTGGTATAGTGCAGCAGCAGAACAATTTGCTGAGGGCTATTGAGGCGCAACAGCATCTGTTG
CAACTCACAGTCTGGGGCATCAAGCAGCTCCAGGCAAGAATCCTGGCTGTGGAAAGATACCTAAAGGATC
AACAGCTCCTGGGGATTTGGGGTTGCTCTGGAAAACTCATTTGCACCACTGCTGTGCCTTGGAATGCTAG
TTGGAGTAATAAATCTCTGGAACAGATTTGGAATCACACGACCTGGATGGAGTGGGACAGAGAAATTAAC
AATTACACAAGCTTAATACACTCCTTAATTGAAGAATCGCAAAACCAGCAAGAAAAGAATGAACAAGAAT
TATTGGAATTAGATAAATGGGCAAGTTTGTGGAATTGGTTTAACATAACAAATTGGCTGTGGTATATAAA
ATTATTCATAATGATAGTAGGAGGCTTGGTAGGTTTAAGAATAGTTTTTGCTGTACTTTCTATAGTGAAT
AGAGTTAGGCAGGGATATTCACCATTATCGTTTCAGACCCACCTCCCAACCCCGAGGGGACCCAGAGAGG
GCCTATTTCCCATGATTCCTTCATATTTGCATATACGATACAAGGCTGTTAGAGAGATAATTAGAATTAA
TTTGACTGTAAACACAAAGATATTAGTACAAAATACGTGACGTAGAAAGTAATAATTTCTTGGGTAGTTT
GCAGTTTTAAAATTATGTTTTAAAATGGACTATCATATGCTTACCGTAACTTGAAAGTATTTCGATTTCT
TGGCTTTATATATCTTGTGGAAAGGACGAAACACCGTCAGACTGGAACATGAAGAGGTTTTAGAGCTAGA
AATAGCAAGTTAAAATAAGGCTAGTCCGTTATCAACTTGAAAAAGTGGCACCGAGTCGGTGCTTTTTTAA
GCTTGGCGTAACTAGATCTTGAGACAAATGGCAGTATTCATCCACAATTTTAAAAGAAAAGGGGGGATTG
GGGGGTACAGTGCAGGGGAAAGAATAGTAGACATAATAGCAACAGACATACAAACTAAAGAATTACAAAA
ACAAATTACAAAAATTCAAAATTTTCGGGTTTATTACAGGGACAGCAGAGATCCACTTTGGCGCCGGCTC
GAGGGGG
Features (pLannotate 1.2.2; 29 found; start..end, strand, type, name):
     14..80      +  CDS            small t antigen (fragment): SV40 (simian virus 40) small t antigen
    106..317     +  promoter       EF-1α core promoter: core promoter for human elongation factor EF-1α
    318..1256    +  intron         EF-1α intron A: intron upstream of the start codon of human EF-1α
   1278..1877    +  CDS            PuroR (fragment): puromycin N-acetyltransferase; pac from Streptomyces; confers resistance to puromycin
   1893..2481    +  misc_feature   WPRE: woodchuck hepatitis virus posttranscriptional regulatory element
   2532..2551    +  misc_feature   cPPT/CTS (fragment): central polypurine tract and central termination sequence of HIV-1
   2553..2786    +  LTR            3' LTR (ΔU3): self-inactivating 3' long terminal repeat (LTR) from HIV-1
   2864..2985    +  polyA_signal   SV40 poly(A) signal: SV40 polyadenylation signal
   3025..3160    +  rep_origin     SV40 ori: SV40 origin of replication
   3181..3199    -  promoter       T7 promoter: promoter for bacteriophage T7 RNA polymerase
   3207..3362    +  CDS            lacZα (fragment): LacZα fragment of β-galactosidase; lacZ fragment
   3367..3795    +  rep_origin     f1 ori (sequence partly withheld): f1 bacteriophage origin of replication; arrow indicates direction of (+) strand synthesis
   3848..3952    +  promoter       AmpR promoter: bla
   3953..4813    +  CDS            AmpR: β-lactamase; bla; confers resistance to ampicillin, carbenicillin, and related antibiotics
   4984..5572    +  rep_origin     ori: high-copy-number ColE1/pMB1/pBR322/pUC origin of replication
   5755..5847    +  CDS            lacI (fragment): lac repressor; lacI; The lac repressor binds to the lac operator to inhibit transcription in E. coli. This inhibition can be relieved by adding lactose or isopropyl-β-D-thiogalactopyranoside (IPTG).
   5860..5881    +  protein_bind   CAP binding site: CAP binding activates transcription in the presence of cAMP. E. coli catabolite activator protein
   5896..5926    +  promoter       lac promoter: promoter for the E. coli lac operon
   5934..5950    +  protein_bind   lac operator: The lac repressor binds to the lac operator to inhibit transcription in E. coli. This inhibition can be relieved by adding lactose or isopropyl-β-D-thiogalactopyranoside (IPTG). lac repressor encoded by lacI
   5995..6013    +  promoter       T3 promoter: promoter for bacteriophage T3 RNA polymerase
   6041..6267    +  promoter       RSV promoter: Rous sarcoma virus enhancer/promoter
   6268..6448    +  LTR            5' LTR (truncated): truncated 5' long terminal repeat (LTR) from HIV-1
   6495..6620    +  misc_feature   HIV-1 Ψ: packaging signal of human immunodeficiency virus type 1
   6604..6967    +  CDS            HIV-1 gag (fragment): gag protein from human immunodeficiency virus 1; gag
   7113..7346    +  misc_feature   RRE: The Rev response element (RRE) of HIV-1 allows for Rev-dependent mRNA export from the nucleus to the cytoplasm.
   7723..7749    +  CDS            Rev (fragment): human immunodeficiency virus 1 (HIV-1) Rev protein; rev; enhances nuclear export of unspliced and incompletely spliced viral mRNAs
   7753..7993    +  promoter       U6 promoter: RNA polymerase III promoter for human U6 snRNA
   8023..8098    +  misc_RNA       gRNA scaffold: guide RNA scaffold for the Streptococcus pyogenes CRISPR/Cas9 system
   8154..8271    +  misc_feature   cPPT/CTS: central polypurine tract and central termination sequence of HIV-1
