[The description below was written by a language model from this plasmid's Addgene catalogue record and pLannotate feature annotations shown in this document.]
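Description:
CDK16 gRNA (BRDN0001147125) is a third-generation lentiviral guide RNA plasmid built on the lentiGuide-Puro backbone and designed to target human CDK16 (also known as PCTAIRE1 or PCTK1), a cyclin-dependent kinase family member. In bacteria it is maintained as a high-copy plasmid through a ColE1/pUC-type origin and selected with ampicillin via the β-lactamase gene. An f1 origin, an SV40 origin and remnants of lac and T7/T3 promoter elements are also annotated in the backbone.

The lentiviral transfer cassette begins with an RSV promoter fused to a truncated HIV-1 5' LTR, which makes genomic RNA production Tat-independent. This is followed by the Ψ packaging signal with a partial gag sequence and then the Rev response element. The cassette ends in a self-inactivating ΔU3 3' LTR followed by an SV40 polyadenylation signal. Within this unit, a human U6 RNA polymerase III promoter drives the CDK16-specific spacer joined to the Streptococcus pyogenes Cas9 guide scaffold. The cPPT/CTS element, which aids nuclear import of the viral genome, lies just downstream of the scaffold. A separate EF-1α promoter with its intron A expresses puromycin N-acetyltransferase for selection of transduced mammalian cells, and a WPRE after this gene enhances transcript expression.

The plasmid carries no Cas9, so it must be paired with a separate Cas9 vector or used in cells that already express the nuclease. The guide was designed against several CDK16 reference transcripts, and the record links it to a human kinome gRNA library associated with work on optimising sgRNA design. It is suited to CRISPR knockout of CDK16 in human cells.
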