Addgene plasmid #76903: CDK16 gRNA (BRDN0001147125)
Purpose: 3rd generation lentiviral gRNA plasmid targeting human CDK16
Depositing lab: John Doench & David Root. Depositing organization: Broad Institute. Publication: Optimized sgRNA design to maximize activity and minimize off-target effects of CRISPR-Cas9. Doench JG, Fusi N, Sullender M, Hegde M, Vaimberg EW, Donovan KF, Smith I, Tothova Z, Wilen C, Orchard R, Virgin HW, Listgarten J, Root DE. Nat Biotechnol. 2016 Jan 18. doi: 10.1038/nbt.3437. PubMed 26780180.
Backbone
  Vector backbone: lentiGuide-Puro
  Backbone manufacturer: Zhang Lab (Addgene plasmid # 52963)
  Vector type: Mammalian Expression, Lentiviral, CRISPR
  Selectable markers: Puromycin
Growth in bacteria
  Bacterial resistance: Ampicillin, 100 μg/mL
  Growth temperature: 37°C
  Growth strain: DH5alpha
  Copy number: High Copy
Gene/Insert
  Gene/Insert name: CDK16 (alt names: CDK16; NM_001170460.1)
  gRNA/shRNA sequence: TCAGACTGGAACATGAAGAG
  Species: H. sapiens (human)
  Entrez Gene: CDK16 (a.k.a. PCTAIRE, PCTAIRE1, PCTGAIRE, PCTK1)
  Promoter: hU6
  Cloning method: Unknown
  Sequencing primers: 5′ U6-F; 3′ pS2-R
Terms and licenses: Academic/Nonprofit Terms; Industry Terms: Not Available to Industry
Depositor comments: The gRNA was designed to target the following Genbank reference sequence(s): NM_001170460.1,NM_006201.4,NM_033018.3. Note that this plasmid does NOT contain Cas9. It should be used in conjunction with lentiCas9-Blast (Addgene #52962) or otherwise with cell lines already expressing Cas9. Browse the full kinome gRNA library at http://www.addgene.org/pooled-library/broadgpp-human-kinome/ or visit http://www.broadinstitute.org/rnai/public/ for detailed protocols and information.
How to cite: CDK16 gRNA (BRDN0001147125) was a gift from John Doench & David Root (Addgene plasmid # 76903 ; http://n2t.net/addgene:76903 ; RRID:Addgene_76903)
