>Addgene plasmid #76903 | CDK16 gRNA (BRDN0001147125) | depositor partial sequence | sequence record 144363 | Target Sequence
TCAGACTGGAACATGAAGAG
