>Addgene plasmid #76903 | CDK16 gRNA (BRDN0001147125) | addgene partial sequence | sequence record 186733 | hU6-F
AGAAAGTAATAATTTCTTGGGTAGTTTGCAGTTTTAAAATTATGTTTTAAAATGGACTATCATATGCTTA
CCGTAACTTGAAAGTATTTCGATTTCTTGGCTTTATATATCTTGTGGAAAGGACGAAACACCGTCAGACT
GGAACATGAAGAGTTTTAGAGCTAGAAATAGCAAGTTAAAATAAGGCTAGTCCGTTATCAACTTGAAAAA
GTGGCACCGAGTCGGTGCTTTTTTAAGCTTGGCGTAACTAGATCTTGAGACAAATGGCAGTATTCATCCA
CAATTTTAAAAGAAAAGGGGGGATTGGGGGGTACAGTGCAGGGGAAAGAATAGTAGACATAATAGCAACA
GACATACAAACTAAAGAATTACAAAAACAAATTACAAAAATTCAAAATTTTCGGGTTTATTACAGGGACA
GCAGAGATCCACTTTGGCGCCGGCTCGAGGGGGCCCGGGTGCAAAGATGGATAAAGTTTTAAACAGAGAG
GAATCTTTGCAGCTAATGGACCTTCTAGGTCTTGAAAGGAGTGGGAATTGGCTCCGGTGCCCGTCAGTGG
GCAGAGCGCA
